>Addgene plasmid #63444 | pFusX4-35 | depositor partial sequence | sequence record 105406 | pFusX4_GAG
AGTCTTAAGCGTCTCCCCTGACCCCGGACCAAGTGGTGGCTATCGCCAGCAACAATGGCGGCAAGCAAGC
GCTCGAAACGGTGCAGCGGCTGTTGCCGGTGCTGTGCCAGGACCATGGCCTGACCCCGGACCAAGTGGTG
GCTATCGCCAGCAACATTGGCGGCAAGCAAGCGCTCGAAACGGTGCAGCGGCTGTTGCCGGTGCTGTGCC
AGGACCATGGCCTGACCCCGGACCAAGTGGTGGCTATCGCCAGCAACAATGGCGGCAAGCAAGCGCTCGA
AACGGTGCAGCGGCTGTTGCCGGTGCTGTGCCAGGACCATGGCCGAGACGTC
