>Addgene plasmid #63444 | pFusX4-35 | depositor partial sequence | sequence record 105407 | FusX4
CGTCTCCCCTGACCCCGGACCAAGTGGTGGCTATCGAGACCGGCGCCGCTACGGGCGCGTCCCATTCGCC
ATTCAGGCTGCGCAACTGTTGGGAAGGGCGATCGGTGCGGGCTCTTCGCTATTACGCCAGCTGGCGAAAG
GGGGATGTGCTGCAAGGCGATTAAGTTGGGAACGCCAGGGTTTTCCCAGTCACGACGTTGTAAAACGACG
GCCAGTGAGCGCGCGTAATCGACTCACTATAGGGCGAATTGGGTACCGGGCCCCCCCTCGAGGTCCTCCA
GCTTTTGTTCCCTTTAGTGAGGGTTAATTGCGCGCTTGGCGTAATCATGGTCATAGCTGTTTCCTGTGTG
AAATTGTTATCCGCTCACAATTCCACACAACATACGAGCCGGAAGCATAAAGTGTAAAGCCTGGGGTGCC
TAATGAGTGAGCTAACTCACATTAATTGCGTTGCGCTCACTGCCCGCTTTCCACCGGTGGTCTCTGGCGG
CAAGCAAGCGCTCGAAACGGTGCAGCGGCTGTTGCCGGTGCTGTGCCAGGACCATGGCCGAGACGTCTAG
ACCAGCCAGGACAGAAATGCCTCGACTTCGCTGCTACCCAAGGTTGCCGGGTGACGCACACCGTGGAAAC
GGATGAAGGCACGAACCCAGTGGACATAAGCCTGTTCGGTTCGTAAGCTGTAATGCAAGTAGCGTATGCG
CTCACGCAACTGGTCCAGAACCTTGACCGAACGCAGCGGTGGTAACGGCGCAGTGGCGGTTTTCATGGCT
TGTTATGACTGTTTTTTTGGGGTACAGTCTATGCCTCGGGCATCCAAGCAGCAAGCGCGTTACGCCGTGG
GTCGATGTTTGATGTTATGGAGCAGCAACGATGTTACGCAGCAGGGCAGTCGCCCTAAAACAAAGTTAAA
CATTATGAGGGAAGCGGTGATCGCCGAAGTATCGACTCAACTATCAGAGGTAGTTGGCGTCATCGAGCGC
CATCTCGAACCGACGTTGCTGGCCGTACATTTGTACGGCTCCGCAGTGGATGGCGGCCTGAAGCCACACA
GTGATATTGATTTGCTGGTTACGGTGACCGTAAGGCTTGATGAAACAACGCGGCGAGCTTTGATCAACGA
CCTTTTGGAAACTTCGGCTTCCCCTGGAGAGAGCGAGATTCTCCGCGCTGTAGAAGTCACCATTGTTGTG
CACGACGACATCATTCCGTGGCGTTATCCAGCTAAGCGCGAACTGCAATTTGGAGAATGGCAGCGCAATG
ACATTCTTGCAGGTATCTTCGAGCCAGCCACGATCGACATTGATCTGGCTATCTTGCTGACAAAAGCAAG
AGAACATAGCGTTGCCTTGGTAGGTCCAGCGGCGGAGGAACTCTTTGATCCGGTTCCTGAACAGGATCTA
TTTGAGGCGCTAAATGAAACCTTAACGCTATGGAACTCGCCGCCCGACTGGGCTGGCGATGAGCGAAATG
TAGTGCTTACGTTGTCCCGCATTTGGTACAGCGCAGTAACCGGCAAAATCGCGCCGAAGGATGTCGCTGC
CGACTGGGCAATGGAGCGCCTGCCGGCCCAGTATCAGCCCGTCATACTTGAAGCTAGACAGGCTTATCTT
GGACAAGAAGAAGATCGCTTGGCCTCGCGCGCAGATCAGTTGGAAGAATTTGTCCACTACGTGAAAGGCG
AGATCACCAAGGTAGTCGGCAAATAACCCTCGAGCCACCCATGACCAAAATCCCTTAACGTGAGTTACGC
GTCGTTCCACTGAGCGTCAGACCCCGTAGAAAAGATCAAAGGATCTTCTTGAGATCCTTTTTTTCTGCGC
GTAATCTGCTGCTTGCAAACAAAAAAACCACCGCTACCAGCGGTGGTTTGTTTGCCGGATCAAGAGCTAC
CAACTCTTTTTCCGAAGGTAACTGGCTTCAGCAGAGCGCAGATACCAAATACTGTCCTTCTAGTGTAGCC
GTAGTTAGGCCACCACTTCAAGAACTCTGTAGCACCGCCTACATACCTCGCTCTGCTAATCCTGTTACCA
GTGGCTGCTGCCAGTGGCGATAAGTCGTGTCTTACCGGGTTGGACTCAAGACGATAGTTACCGGATAAGG
CGCAGCGGTCGGGCTGAACGGGGGGTTCGTGCACACAGCCCAGCTTGGAGCGAACGACCTACACCGAACT
GAGATACCTACAGCGTGAGCATTGAGAAAGCGCCACGCTTCCCGAAGGGAGAAAGGCGGACAGGTATCCG
GTAAGCGGCAGGGTCGGAACAGGAGAGCGCACGAGGGAGCTTCCAGGGGGAAACGCCTGGTATCTTTATA
GTCCTGTCGGGTTTCGCCACCTCTGACTTGAGCGTCGATTTTTGTGATGCTCGTCAGGGGGGCGGAGCCT
ATGGAAAAACGCCAGCAACGCGGCCTTTTTACGGTTCCTGGCCTTTTGCTGGCCTTTTGCTCACATGTTC
TTTCCTGCGTTATCCCCTGATTCTGTGGATAACCGTATTACCGCCTTTGAGTGAGCTGATACCGCTCGCC
GCAGCCGAACGACCGAGCGCAGCGAGTCAGTGAGCGAGGAAGCGGAAGAGCGCCCAATACGCAAACCGCC
TCTCCCCGCGCGTTGGCCGATTCATTAATGCAGCTGGCACGACAGGTTTCCCGACTGGAAAGCGGGCAGT
GAGCGCAACGCAATTAATACGCGTACCGCTAGCCAGGAAGAGTTTGTAGAAACGCAAAAAGGCCATCCGT
CAGGATGGCCTTCTGCTTAGTTTGATGCCTGGCAGTTTATGGCGGGCGTCCTGCCCGCCACCCTCCGGGC
CGTTGCTTCACAACGTTCAAATCCGCTCCCGGCGGATTTGTCCTACTCAGGAGAGCGTTCACCGACAAAC
AACAGATAAAACGAAAGGCCCAGTCTTCCGACTGAGCCTTTCGTTTTATTTGATGCCTGGCAGTTCCCTA
CTCTCGCGTTAACGCTAGCATGGATGTTTTCCCAGTCACGACGTTGTAAAACGACGGCCAGTCTTAAG
