>Addgene plasmid #63444 | pFusX4-35 | addgene partial sequence | sequence record 116041 | pCR8_R1 5'-cgaaccgaacaggcttatgt-3'
GGTGTGCGTCACCCGGCAACCTTGGGTAGCAGCGAAGTCGAGGCATTTCTGTCCTGGCTGGTCTAGACGT
CTCGGCCATGGTCCTGGCACAGCACCGGCAACAGCCGCTGCACCGTTTCGAGCGCTTGCTTGCCGCCATT
GTTGCTGGCGATAGCCACCACTTGGTCCGGGGTCAGGCCATGGTCCTGGCACAGCACCGGCAACAGCCGC
TGCACCGTTTCGAGCGCTTGCTTGCCGCCAATGTTGCTGGCGATAGCCACCACTTGGTCCGGGGTCAGGC
CATGGTCCTGGCACAGCACCGGCAACAGCCGCTGCACCGTTTCGAGCGCTTGCTTGCCGCCATTGTTGCT
GGCGATAGCCACCACTTGGTCCGGGGTCAGGGGAGACGCTTAAGACTGGCCGTCGTTTTACAACGTCGTG
ACTGGGAAAACATCCATGCTAGCGTTAACGCGAGAGTAGGGAACTGCCAGGCATCAAATAAAACGAAAGG
CTCAGTCGGAAGACTGGGCCTTTCGTTTTATCTGTTGTTTGTCGGTGAACGCTCTCCTGAGTAGGACAAA
TCCGCCGGGAGCGGATTTGAACGTTGTGAAGCAACGGCCCGGAGGGTGGCGGGCAGGACGCCCGCCATAA
ACTGCCAGGCATCAAACTAAGCAGAAGGCCATCCTGACGGATGGCCTTTTT
