[The description below was written by a language model from this plasmid's Addgene catalogue record.]
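Description:
pFusX4-35 is a component plasmid from the FusX TALE assembly system, a library-based method for building TAL effector repeat arrays in a single step. It is built on the FusX4 backbone (about 3 kb without insert), is classed as a TALEN vector, and is maintained in E. coli as a high-copy plasmid under spectinomycin selection. The record does not name the origin of replication or provide a feature map, although the listed sequencing primers carry pCR8-type names, which hints at the backbone's lineage without establishing it.

The synthetic insert is a pre-assembled trimer of TALE repeats carrying the repeat-variable diresidues NN, NI and NN. Under the standard TALE code, NN recognises guanine and NI recognises adenine, so the unit specifies the triplet GAG, as reflected in its alternative name X4_GAG. The trimer was cloned using BsaI sites that were destroyed in the process, consistent with Golden Gate-style construction using type IIS enzymes. No mutations are recorded.

Within the system, the X4 library position supplies RVD positions 10 to 12 of the final array. A user chooses the plasmid matching the desired three-base stretch at that position and combines it with trimer plasmids from the other positional libraries and a receiver vector to produce a complete TALE DNA-binding domain, typically fused to a nuclease for targeted genome editing. The plasmid is therefore an assembly intermediate rather than an expression construct; the record lists no promoter, tag or reporter, and none would be expected for this role.
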