Addgene plasmid #63444: pFusX4-35
Purpose: Encodes RVD positions 10-12 in TALEN assembly
Depositing lab: Stephen Ekker. Depositing organization: Mayo Foundation for Medical Education and Research. Publication: FusX: A rapid one-step TALE assembly system for genome science. Ma AC, McNulty MS, Tanya PL, Jarryd CM, Martinez-Galvez G, Argue DP, Lee HB, Urban MD, Bullard CE, Blackburn PR, Man TK, Clark KJ, Ekker SC. Hum Gene Ther. 2016 Jun;27(6):451-63. doi: 10.1089/hum.2015.172 PubMed 26854857.
Backbone
  Vector backbone: FusX4
  Backbone size w/o insert (bp): 3008
  Vector type: TALEN
Growth in bacteria
  Bacterial resistance: Spectinomycin, 50 μg/mL
  Growth temperature: 37°C
  Growth strain: DH5alpha
  Copy number: High Copy
Gene/Insert
  Gene/Insert name: NN NI NN (alt name: X4_GAG)
  Species: Synthetic
  Mutation: none
  Cloning method: Restriction Enzyme; 5′ cloning site BsaI (destroyed during cloning); 3′ cloning site BsaI (destroyed during cloning)
  Sequencing primers: 5′ pCR8_F1; 3′ pCR8_R1
Terms and licenses: Academic/Nonprofit Terms; Industry Terms: Not Available to Industry
How to cite: pFusX4-35 was a gift from Stephen Ekker (Addgene plasmid # 63444 ; http://n2t.net/addgene:63444 ; RRID:Addgene_63444)
